Addgene plasmid #15594: CUP Cyc8 YFP p316
Depositing lab: Susan Lindquist. Depositing organization: Whitehead Institute for Biomedical Research. Publication: A network of protein interactions determines polyglutamine toxicity. Duennwald ML, Jagadish S, Giorgini F, Muchowski PJ, Lindquist S. Proc Natl Acad Sci U S A. 2006 Jul 18. 103(29):11051-6. 10.1073/pnas.0604548103 PubMed 16832049.
Backbone
  Vector backbone: p316 CUP
  Vector type: Yeast Expression
  Selectable markers: URA3
Growth in bacteria
  Bacterial resistance: Ampicillin, 100 μg/mL
  Growth temperature: 37°C
  Growth strain: DH5alpha
  Copy number: Low Copy
Gene/Insert
  Gene/Insert name: CYC8
  Species: S. cerevisiae (budding yeast)
  Entrez Gene: CYC8 (a.k.a. YBR112C, CRT8, SSN6)
  Tag / fusion protein: YFP (C terminal on insert)
  Cloning method: Restriction Enzyme
  Sequencing primers: 5′ na
Terms and licenses: Academic/Nonprofit Terms; Industry Terms: Not Available to Industry
Depositor comments: Figure 5 in article. Lindquist lab number: 8029
How to cite: CUP Cyc8 YFP p316 was a gift from Susan Lindquist (Addgene plasmid # 15594 ; http://n2t.net/addgene:15594 ; RRID:Addgene_15594)
