[The description below was written by a language model from this plasmid's Addgene catalogue record.]
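Description:
CUP Cyc8 YFP p316 is a yeast expression plasmid built on a backbone recorded as "p316 CUP". It is maintained in Saccharomyces cerevisiae through the URA3 auxotrophic marker, which allows selection in ura3 strains on medium lacking uracil. In E. coli it is propagated under ampicillin selection and is listed as low copy. The record does not explicitly list origins of replication or a promoter, and no feature table is provided. However, the "CUP" in the plasmid and backbone names suggests a copper-inducible CUP1-type promoter, and "316" suggests a pRS316-style centromeric URA3 shuttle vector. Both readings are inferences from the naming rather than stated facts.

The insert is the budding yeast gene CYC8 (also known as SSN6, CRT8 or YBR112C). It encodes a transcriptional co-repressor that acts together with Tup1 and contains glutamine-rich regions. The coding sequence carries a C-terminal YFP fusion, so the expressed protein can be followed in living cells by fluorescence microscopy, for example to examine its localisation or aggregation state. The insert was introduced by restriction enzyme cloning.

The plasmid was deposited in connection with a study of how a network of protein interactions determines polyglutamine toxicity in yeast, and the depositor notes that it was used for one of that paper's figures. In that context, the construct most plausibly serves to visualise Cyc8 alongside polyglutamine-expanded proteins. The record itself does not describe the experimental design in detail.
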