>Addgene plasmid #15594 | CUP Cyc8 YFP p316 | addgene partial sequence | sequence record 22158 | EXFP-R 5'-GTCTTGTAGTTGCCGTCGTC-3'
CCTTCGGGCATGGCACTCTTGAAAAAGTCATGCCGTTTCATATGATCTGGGTATCTAGCAAAGCATTTTA
GACCATAACCGAAAGTAGTGACAAGTGTTGGCCATGGAACAGGTAGTTTTCCAGTAGTGCAAATAAATTT
AAGGGTAAGTTTTCCGTATGTTGCATCACCTTCACCCTCTCCACTGACAGAAAATTTGTGCCCATTAACA
TCACCATCTAATTCAACAAGAATTGGGACAACTCCAGTGAAAAGTTCTTCTCCTTTACTCCGCGGGTTTG
CTTTTACAGGTTTTTCTTCTTGTGAAGTATTATTGGTATTAGACTCCACTACTGCTGGCGATTGGTTGCT
CACCTCAGATTTTGCATTTTCTTCAATGGAGGTAGCAGTATTTACTAATTTGTTGATGTTTGAATTTGGA
GAGTTCAACTTTTGCTTCTTTACCTGTGGTTCAGCGTTCGTTATTCCTGTTGCGGGAGCTTGCGTTGGAA
TGGCATGGGTTGGTTGACGAGGAGACTTTGTGTTATTCTCTGTGTGGGTGCTACTGGATACGGCGGCATC
TACTAAAGTGTGGATTGCACCTTCCATGTATCTCTTTTGAGGTAAAACGTTCTGTTCCACGTTATGCTGG
ATTAAAGGTTGGGGAGCTTGGGCTTGAGGCTGACCTTGAAGTTGTTGTGGATGTTGAACAGATTGTAGTT
GTTGCTGTTGAGGTGGCAGTTGAGAGCTTTGCGGATGTTCCATAGCTTGTGTAGAAAATGGTTGCAGTTG
GTGAGCTTGTATGACTGTTGGCTG
